Addgene plasmid #57243: PS-CFP2-Myotilin-C-14
Purpose: Localization: Cytoskeleton, Excitation: 400 / 490, Emission: 468 / 511
Depositing lab: Michael Davidson. Depositing organization: Florida State University, Tallahassee.
Backbone
  Vector backbone: PS-CFP2-C1
  Backbone size w/o insert (bp): 4750
  Vector type: Mammalian Expression
  Selectable markers: Neomycin (select with G418)
Growth in bacteria
  Bacterial resistance: Kanamycin, 50 μg/mL
  Growth temperature: 37°C
  Growth strain: DH5alpha
  Copy number: High Copy
Gene/Insert
  Gene/Insert name: Myotilin (alt name: NM_006790.1)
  Species: H. sapiens (human)
  Entrez Gene: MYOT
  Promoter: CMV
  Tag / fusion protein: PS-CFP2 (N terminal on backbone)
  Cloning method: Unknown
  Sequencing primers: 5′ CMV-F; 3′ SV40pA-R
Terms and licenses: Academic/Nonprofit Terms; Industry Terms
Depositor comments: . Excitation = 400 / 490; Emission = 468 / 511
How to cite: PS-CFP2-Myotilin-C-14 was a gift from Michael Davidson (Addgene plasmid # 57243 ; http://n2t.net/addgene:57243 ; RRID:Addgene_57243)
