[The description below was written by a language model from this plasmid's Addgene catalogue record and pLannotate feature annotations shown in this document.]
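Description:
PS-CFP2-Myotilin-C-14 is a mammalian expression plasmid built on the PS-CFP2-C1 backbone, a C1-type fluorescent protein fusion vector. It encodes human myotilin (MYOT, also known as TTID) fused to the C-terminus of PS-CFP2, so the fluorescent protein sits at the N-terminal end of the chimera. Transcription is driven by the human cytomegalovirus immediate early enhancer/promoter, which spans the origin of the circular sequence in the annotated record, and is terminated by an SV40 polyadenylation signal downstream of the myotilin coding region. A short gap between the two annotated coding sequences is consistent with a linker, which the "14" in the name may denote, although the record does not say so.

The plasmid replicates in E. coli at high copy number from a ColE1/pUC-type origin and also carries an f1 phage origin. A single Tn5 aminoglycoside phosphotransferase gene (NeoR/KanR) serves both hosts. A bacterial bla-type promoter drives it for kanamycin selection, the SV40 early promoter drives it for G418 selection of stably transfected mammalian cells, and an HSV TK polyadenylation signal follows it. The small large T antigen, ble and bGH poly(A) fragments in the feature table look like backbone remnants or partial annotation matches rather than functional parts.

PS-CFP2 is a photoconvertible protein derived from Aequorea coerulescens. The record lists paired excitation/emission values of 400/468 nm and 490/511 nm, corresponding to its states before and after photoconversion. Myotilin is part of actin cross-linking complexes and is involved in myofibril assembly and stability at Z lines in muscle cells. The fusion is intended as a cytoskeletal localization marker for live-cell imaging, and a selected subpopulation of the labelled protein can be photoconverted and followed over time.
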