Features (pLannotate 1.2.2; 14 found; start..end, strand, type, name):
      1..204     +  promoter       CMV promoter: human cytomegalovirus (CMV) immediate early promoter
    249..962     +  CDS            PS-CFP2: PS-CFP2 is a photoconvertible blue fluorescent protein, derived from Aequorea coerulescens.
   1005..2495    +  CDS            MYOT: MYOTI_HUMAN - Also known as TTID. Experimental evidence at protein level: Swiss-Prot protein existence level 1. Component of a complex of multiple actin cross-linking proteins. Involved in the control of myofibril assembly and stability at the Z lines in muscle cells. From Homo sapiens (Human).
   2521..2605    +  CDS            large T antigen (fragment): large T antigen from SV40 (simian virus 40)
   2628..2749    +  polyA_signal   SV40 poly(A) signal: SV40 polyadenylation signal
   2783..3211    -  rep_origin     f1 ori (sequence partly withheld): f1 bacteriophage origin of replication; arrow indicates direction of (+) strand synthesis
   3238..3342    +  promoter       AmpR promoter: bla
   3411..3621    +  promoter       SV40 promoter: SV40 early promoter
   3664..4458    +  CDS            NeoR/KanR: aminoglycoside phosphotransferase from Tn5; aph(3')-II (or nptII); confers resistance to neomycin, kanamycin, and G418 (Geneticin®)
   4479..4631    +  CDS            ble (fragment): BLE_KLEPN - Experimental evidence at protein level: Swiss-Prot protein existence level 1. Binding protein with a strong affinity to the bleomycin family of antibiotics. Binds to CL990; an antimitotic-antibiotic compound. From Klebsiella pneumoniae.
   4690..4737    +  polyA_signal   HSV TK poly(A) signal: herpes simplex virus thymidine kinase polyadenylation signal (Cole and Stacy, 1985)
   4828..4844    -  polyA_signal   bGH poly(A) signal (fragment): bovine growth hormone polyadenylation signal
   5066..5654    +  rep_origin     ori: high-copy-number ColE1/pMB1/pBR322/pUC origin of replication
   5842..5939    +  enhancer       CMV enhancer (fragment): human cytomegalovirus immediate early enhancer; contains an 18-bp deletion relative to the standard CMV enhancer
>Addgene plasmid #57243 | PS-CFP2-Myotilin-C-14 | addgene full sequence | sequence record 221548 | Addgene NGS Result
GTGATGCGGTTTTGGCAGTACATCAATGGGCGTGGATAGCGGTTTGACTCACGGGGATTTCCAAGTCTCC
ACCCCATTGACGTCAATGGGAGTTTGTTTTGGCACCAAAATCAACGGGACTTTCCAAAATGTCGTAACAA
CTCCGCCCCATTGACGCAAATGGGCGGTAGGCGTGTACGGTGGGAGGTCTATATAAGCAGAGCTGGTTTA
GTGAACCGTCAGATCCGCTAGCGCTACCGGTCGCCACCATGAGCAAGGGCGCCGAGCTGTTCACCGGCAT
CGTGCCCATCCTGATCGAGCTGAATGGCGATGTGAATGGCCACAAGTTCAGCGTGAGCGGCGAGGGCGAG
GGCGATGCCACCTACGGCAAGCTGACCCTGAAGTTCATCTGCACCACCGGCAAGCTGCCTGTGCCCTGGC
CCACCCTGGTGGCCACCCTGAGCTACGGCGTGCAGTGCTTCTCACGCTACCCCGATCACATGAAGCAGCA
CGACTTCTTCAAGAGCGCCATGCCTGAGGGCTACATCCAGGAGCGCACCATCTTCTTCGAGGATGACGGC
AACTACAAGACGCGCGCCGAGGTGAAGTTCGAGGGCGATACCCTGGTGAGTCGCATCGAGCTGACCGGCA
CTGATTTCAAGGAGGATGGCAACATCCTGGGCAATAAGATGGAGTACAACTACAACGCCACCAATGTGTA
CATCGTGGCCGACAAGGCCAGGAATGGCATCAAGGTGAACTTCAAGGTCCGCCACAACATCAAGGATGGC
AGCGTGCAGCTGGCCGACCACTACCAGCAGAATACCCCCATCGGCGATGGCCCTGTGCTGCTGCCCGATA
ACCACTACCTGTCCACCCAGAGCGCCCTGTCCAAGGACCCCAACGAGAAGCGCGATCACATGATCTACCT
CGAGTTCGTGACCGCCGCCGCCATCACCCACGGCATGGATGAGCTGTACAAGTCCGGAAGTGCTGGGAGC
GCAAGCGGAAGCGGAGGCTCCGGTTTTAACTACGAACGTCCAAAACACTTCATCCAGTCCCAAAACCCAT
GTGGCTCCAGATTGCAGCCTCCTGGACCAGAAACCTCCAGCTTCTCTAGCCAGACCAAACAGTCTTCCAT
TATCATCCAGCCCCGCCAGTGTACAGAGCAAAGATTTTCTGCCTCCTCAACACTGAGCTCTCACATCACC
ATGTCCTCCTCTGCTTTCCCTGCTTCTCCCCAGCAGCATGCTGGCTCCAACCCAGGCCAAAGGGTTACAA
CCACCTATAACCAGTCCCCAGCCAGCTTCCTCAGCTCCATATTACCATCACAGCCTGATTACAATAGCAG
TAAAATCCCTTCCGCTATGGATTCCAACTATCAACAGTCCTCAGCTGGCCAACCTATAAATGCAAAGCCA
TCCCAAACTGCAAATGCTAAGCCCATACCAAGAACTCCTGATCATGAAATACAAGGATCAAAAGAAGCTT
TGATTCAAGATTTGGAAAGAAAGCTGAAATGCAAGGACACCCTTCTTCATAATGGAAATCAACGTCTAAC
ATATGAAGAGAAGATGGCTCGCAGATTGCTAGGACCACAGAATGCAGCTGCTGTGTTTCAAGCTCAGGAT
GACAGTGGTGCACAAGACTCGCAGCAACACAACTCAGAACATGCGCGACTGCAAGTTCCTACATCACAAG
TAAGAAGTAGATCAACCTCAAGGGGAGATGTGAATGATCAGGATGCAATCCAGGAGAAATTTTACCCACC
ACGTTTCATTCAAGTGCCAGAGAACATGTCGATTGATGAAGGAAGATTCTGCAGAATGGACTTCAAAGTG
AGTGGACTGCCAGCTCCTGATGTGTCATGGTATCTAAATGGAAGAACAGTTCAATCAGATGATTTGCACA
AAATGATAGTGTCTGAGAAGGGTCTTCATTCACTCATCTTTGAAGTAGTCAGAGCTTCAGATGCAGGGGC
TTATGCATGTGTTGCCAAGAATAGAGCAGGAGAAGCCACCTTCACTGTGCAGCTGGATGTCCTTGCAAAA
GAACATAAAAGAGCACCAATGTTTATCTACAAACCACAGAGCAAAAAAGTTTTAGAGGGAGATTCAGTGA
AACTAGAATGCCAGATCTCGGCTATACCTCCACCAAAGCTTTTCTGGAAAAGAAATAATGAAATGGTACA
ATTCAACACTGACCGAATAAGCTTATATCAAGATAACACTGGAAGAGTTACTTTACTGATAAAAGATGTA
AACAAGAAAGATGCTGGGTGGTATACTGTGTCAGCAGTTAATGAAGCTGGAGTGACTACATGTAACACAA
GATTAGACGTTACGGCACGTCCAAACCAAACTCTTCCAGCTCCTAAGCAGTTACGGGTTCGACCAACATT
CAGCAAATATTTAGCACTTAATGGGAAAGGTTTGAATGTAAAACAAGCTTTTAACCCAGAAGGAGAATTT
CAGCGTTTGGCAGCTCAATCTGGACTCTATGAAAGTGAAGAACTTTAAGGATCCACCGGATCTAGATAAC
TGATCATAATCAGCCATACCACATTTGTAGAGGTTTTACTTGCTTTAAAAAACCTCCCACACCTCCCCCT
GAACCTGAAACATAAAATGAATGCAATTGTTGTTGTTAACTTGTTTATTGCAGCTTATAATGGTTACAAA
TAAAGCAATAGCATCACAAATTTCACAAATAAAGCATTTTTTTCACTGCATTCTAGTTGTGGTTTGTCCA
AACTCATCAATGTATCTTAAGGCGTAAATTGTAAGCGTTAATATTTTGTTAAAATTCGCGTTAAATTTTT
GTTAAATCAGCTCATTTTTTAACCAATAGGCCGAAATCGGCAAAATCCCTTATAAATCAAAAGAATAGAC
CGAGATAGGGT
[37 nt withheld, positions 2882-2918]
AAAGAACGTGGACTCCAACGTCAAAGG
[49 nt withheld, positions 2946-2994]
T
[91 nt withheld, positions 2996-3086]
G
[124 nt withheld, positions 3088-3211]
CAGGTGGCACTTTTCGGGGAAATGTGCGCGGAACCCCTATTTGTTTATTTTTCTAAATACATTCAAATAT
GTATCCGCTCATGAGACAATAACCCTGATAAATGCTTCAATAATATTGAAAAAGGAAGAGTCCTGAGGCG
GAAAGAACCAGCTGTGGAATGTGTGTCAGTTAGGGTGTGGAAAGTCCCCAGGCTCCCCAGCAGGCAGAAG
TATGCAAAGCATGCATCTCAATTAGTCAGCAACCATAGTCCCGCCCCTAACTCCGCCCATCCCGCCCCTA
ACTCCGCCCAGTTCCGCCCATTCTCCGCCCCATGGCTGACTAATTTTTTTTATTTATGCAGAGGCCGAGG
CCGCCTCGGCCTCTGAGCTATTCCAGAAGTAGTGAGGAGGCTTTTTTGGAGGCCTAGGCTTTTGCAAAGA
TCGATCAAGAGACAGGATGAGGATCGTTTCGCATGATTGAACAAGATGGATTGCACGCAGGTTCTCCGGC
CGCTTGGGTGGAGAGGCTATTCGGCTATGACTGGGCACAACAGACAATCGGCTGCTCTGATGCCGCCGTG
TTCCGGCTGTCAGCGCAGGGGCGCCCGGTTCTTTTTGTCAAGACCGACCTGTCCGGTGCCCTGAATGAAC
TGCAAGACGAGGCAGCGCGGCTATCGTGGCTGGCCACGACGGGCGTTCCTTGCGCAGCTGTGCTCGACGT
TGTCACTGAAGCGGGAAGGGACTGGCTGCTATTGGGCGAAGTGCCGGGGCAGGATCTCCTGTCATCTCAC
CTTGCTCCTGCCGAGAAAGTATCCATCATGGCTGATGCAATGCGGCGGCTGCATACGCTTGATCCGGCTA
CCTGCCCATTCGACCACCAAGCGAAACATCGCATCGAGCGAGCACGTACTCGGATGGAAGCCGGTCTTGT
CGATCAGGATGATCTGGACGAAGAGCATCAGGGGCTCGCGCCAGCCGAACTGTTCGCCAGGCTCAAGGCG
AGCATGCCCGACGGCGAGGATCTCGTCGTGACCCATGGCGATGCCTGCTTGCCGAATATCATGGTGGAAA
ATGGCCGCTTTTCTGGATTCATCGACTGTGGCCGGCTGGGTGTGGCGGACCGCTATCAGGACATAGCGTT
GGCTACCCGTGATATTGCTGAAGAGCTTGGCGGCGAATGGGCTGACCGCTTCCTCGTGCTTTACGGTATC
GCCGCTCCCGATTCGCAGCGCATCGCCTTCTATCGCCTTCTTGACGAGTTCTTCTGAGCGGGACTCTGGG
GTTCGAAATGACCGACCAAGCGACGCCCAACCTGCCATCACGAGATTTCGATTCCACCGCCGCCTTCTAT
GAAAGGTTGGGCTTCGGAATCGTTTTCCGGGACGCCGGCTGGATGATCCTCCAGCGCGGGGATCTCATGC
TGGAGTTCTTCGCCCACCCTAGGGGGAGGCTAACTGAAACACGGAAGGAGACAATACCGGAAGGAACCCG
CGCTATGACGGCAATAAAAAGACAGAATAAAACGCACGGTGTTGGGTCGTTTGTTCATAAACGCGGGGTT
CGGTCCCAGGGCTGGCACTCTGTCGATACCCCACCGAGACCCCATTGGGGCCAATACGCCCGCGTTTCTT
CCTTTTCCCCACCCCACCCCCCAAGTTCGGGTGAAGGCCCAGGGCTCGCAGCCAACGTCGGGGCGGCAGG
CCCTGCCATAGCCTCAGGTTACTCATATATACTTTAGATTGATTTAAAACTTCATTTTTAATTTAAAAGG
ATCTAGGTGAAGATCCTTTTTGATAATCTCATGACCAAAATCCCTTAACGTGAGTTTTCGTTCCACTGAG
CGTCAGACCCCGTAGAAAAGATCAAAGGATCTTCTTGAGATCCTTTTTTTCTGCGCGTAATCTGCTGCTT
GCAAACAAAAAAACCACCGCTACCAGCGGTGGTTTGTTTGCCGGATCAAGAGCTACCAACTCTTTTTCCG
AAGGTAACTGGCTTCAGCAGAGCGCAGATACCAAATACTGTTCTTCTAGTGTAGCCGTAGTTAGGCCACC
ACTTCAAGAACTCTGTAGCACCGCCTACATACCTCGCTCTGCTAATCCTGTTACCAGTGGCTGCTGCCAG
TGGCGATAAGTCGTGTCTTACCGGGTTGGACTCAAGACGATAGTTACCGGATAAGGCGCAGCGGTCGGGC
TGAACGGGGGGTTCGTGCACACAGCCCAGCTTGGAGCGAACGACCTACACCGAACTGAGATACCTACAGC
GTGAGCTATGAGAAAGCGCCACGCTTCCCGAAGGGAGAAAGGCGGACAGGTATCCGGTAAGCGGCAGGGT
CGGAACAGGAGAGCGCACGAGGGAGCTTCCAGGGGGAAACGCCTGGTATCTTTATAGTCCTGTCGGGTTT
CGCCACCTCTGACTTGAGCGTCGATTTTTGTGATGCTCGTCAGGGGGGCGGAGCCTATGGAAAAACGCCA
GCAACGCGGCCTTTTTACGGTTCCTGGCCTTTTGCTGGCCTTTTGCTCACATGTTCTTTCCTGCGTTATC
CCCTGATTCTGTGGATAACCGTATTACCGCCATGCATTAGTTATTAATAGTAATCAATTACGGGGTCATT
AGTTCATAGCCCATATATGGAGTTCCGCGTTACATAACTTACGGTAAATGGCCCGCCTGGCATTATGCCC
AGTACATGACCTTATGGGACTTTCCTACTTGGCAGTACATCTACGTATTAGTCATCGCTATTACCATG
