>Addgene plasmid #57243 | PS-CFP2-Myotilin-C-14 | depositor partial sequence | sequence record 88379 | insert sequence
TAGCGCTACCGGTCGCCACCATGAGCAAGGGCGCCGAGCTGTTCACCGGCATCGTGCCCATCCTGATCGA
GCTGAATGGCGATGTGAATGGCCACAAGTTCAGCGTGAGCGGCGAGGGCGAGGGCGATGCCACCTACGGC
AAGCTGACCCTGAAGTTCATCTGCACCACCGGCAAGCTGCCTGTGCCCTGGCCCACCCTGGTGGCCACCC
TGAGCTACGGCGTGCAGTGCTTCTCACGCTACCCCGATCACATGAAGCAGCACGACTTCTTCAAGAGCGC
CATGCCTGAGGGCTACATCCAGGAGCGCACCATCTTCTTCGAGGATGACGGCAACTACAAGACGCGCGCC
GAGGTGAAGTTCGAGGGCGATACCCTGGTGAGTCGCATCGAGCTGACCGGCACTGATTTCAAGGAGGATG
GCAACATCCTGGGCAATAAGATGGAGTACAACTACAACGCCACCAATGTGTACATCGTGGCCGACAAGGC
CAGGAATGGCATCAAGGTGAACTTCAAGGTCCGCCACAACATCAAGGATGGCAGCGTGCAGCTGGCCGAC
CACTACCAGCAGAATACCCCCATCGGCGATGGCCCTGTGCTGCTGCCCGATAACCACTACCTGTCCACCC
AGAGCGCCCTGTCCAAGGACCCCAACGAGAAGCGCGATCACATGATCTACCTCGAGTTCGTGACCGCCGC
CGCCATCACCCACGGCATGGATGAGCTGTACAAGTCCGGAAGTGCTGGGAGCGCAAGCGGAAGCGGAGGC
TCCGGTTTTAACTACGAACGTCCAAAACACTTCATCCAGTCCCAAAACCCATGTGGCTCCAGATTGCAGC
CTCCTGGACCAGAAACCTCCAGCTTCTCTAGCCAGACCAAACAGTCTTCCATTATCATCCAGCCCCGCCA
GTGTACAGAGCAAAGATTTTCTGCCTCCTCAACACTGAGCTCTCACATCACCATGTCCTCCTCTGCTTTC
CCTGCTTCTCCCCAGCAGCATGCTGGCTCCAACCCAGGCCAAAGGGTTACAACCACCTATAACCAGTCCC
CAGCCAGCTTCCTCAGCTCCATATTACCATCACAGCCTGATTACAATAGCAGTAAAATCCCTTCCGCTAT
GGATTCCAACTATCAACAGTCCTCAGCTGGCCAACCTATAAATGCAAAGCCATCCCAAACTGCAAATGCT
AAGCCCATACCAAGAACTCCTGATCATGAAATACAAGGATCAAAAGAAGCTTTGATTCAAGATTTGGAAA
GAAAGCTGAAATGCAAGGACACCCTTCTTCATAATGGAAATCAACGTCTAACATATGAAGAGAAGATGGC
TCGCAGATTGCTAGGACCACAGAATGCAGCTGCTGTGTTTCAAGCTCAGGATGACAGTGGTGCACAAGAC
TCGCAGCAACACAACTCAGAACATGCGCGACTGCAAGTTCCTACATCACAAGTAAGAAGTAGATCAACCT
CAAGGGGAGATGTGAATGATCAGGATGCAATCCAGGAGAAATTTTACCCACCACGTTTCATTCAAGTGCC
AGAGAACATGTCGATTGATGAAGGAAGATTCTGCAGAATGGACTTCAAAGTGAGTGGACTGCCAGCTCCT
GATGTGTCATGGTATCTAAATGGAAGAACAGTTCAATCAGATGATTTGCACAAAATGATAGTGTCTGAGA
AGGGTCTTCATTCACTCATCTTTGAAGTAGTCAGAGCTTCAGATGCAGGGGCTTATGCATGTGTTGCCAA
GAATAGAGCAGGAGAAGCCACCTTCACTGTGCAGCTGGATGTCCTTGCAAAAGAACATAAAAGAGCACCA
ATGTTTATCTACAAACCACAGAGCAAAAAAGTTTTAGAGGGAGATTCAGTGAAACTAGAATGCCAGATCT
CGGCTATACCTCCACCAAAGCTTTTCTGGAAAAGAAATAATGAAATGGTACAATTCAACACTGACCGAAT
AAGCTTATATCAAGATAACACTGGAAGAGTTACTTTACTGATAAAAGATGTAAACAAGAAAGATGCTGGG
TGGTATACTGTGTCAGCAGTTAATGAAGCTGGAGTGACTACATGTAACACAAGATTAGACGTTACGGCAC
GTCCAAACCAAACTCTTCCAGCTCCTAAGCAGTTACGGGTTCGACCAACATTCAGCAAATATTTAGCACT
TAATGGGAAAGGTTTGAATGTAAAACAAGCTTTTAACCCAGAAGGAGAATTTCAGCGTTTGGCAGCTCAA
TCTGGACTCTATGAAAGTGAAGAACTTTAAGGATCCACCGGATCTAGATAACTGATCATAATCAGCCATA
CCACATT
